Addgene plasmid #188579: pDL52 (clone76)
Purpose: High-yield production of coenzyme F420 in E. coli
Depositing lab: Gerald Lackner. Depositing organization: Leibniz-Institut fuer Naturstoff-Forschung und Infektionsbiologie, Hans-Knoell-Institut (HKI). Publication: High-yield production of coenzyme F420 in Escherichia coli by fluorescence-based screening of multi-dimensional gene expression space. Last D, Hasan M, Rothenburger L, Braga D, Lackner G. Metab Eng. 2022 Jul 18. pii: S1096-7176(22)00093-3. doi: 10.1016/j.ymben.2022.07.006. PubMed 35863619.
Backbone
  Vector backbone: pET28a
  Backbone manufacturer: Novagen
  Backbone size w/o insert (bp): 5021
  Total vector size (bp): 13300
  Vector type: Bacterial Expression
Growth in bacteria
  Bacterial resistance: Kanamycin, 50 μg/mL
  Growth temperature: 37°C
  Growth strain: DH5alpha
  Growth instructions: For cloning DH5alpha is fine. For expression, E. coli BL21(DE3) is necessary.
  Copy number: High Copy
Gene/Insert 1
  Gene/Insert name: ribA
  Species: E. coli
  Mutation: Codon optimization, synthetic ribosome binding sites
  Promoter: T7 variants
  Cloning method: Ligation Independent Cloning
  Sequencing primers: 5′ n/a
Gene/Insert 2
  Gene/Insert name: ribD
  Species: E. coli
  Mutation: Codon optimization, synthetic ribosome binding sites
Gene/Insert 3
  Gene/Insert name: yigB
  Species: E. coli
  Mutation: Codon optimization, synthetic ribosome binding sites
Gene/Insert 4
  Gene/Insert name: fbiC
  Species: Mycetohabitans rhizoxinica
  Mutation: Codon optimization, synthetic ribosome binding sites
Gene/Insert 5
  Gene/Insert name: cofC
  Species: Methanocaldococus jannaschii
  Mutation: Codon optimization, synthetic ribosome binding sites
Gene/Insert 6
  Gene/Insert name: cofD
  Species: Methanocaldococus jannaschii
  Mutation: Codon optimization, synthetic ribosome binding sites
Gene/Insert 7
  Gene/Insert name: cofI
  Species: Thermomicrobium roseum
  Mutation: Codon optimization, synthetic ribosome binding sites
Gene/Insert 8
  Gene/Insert name: cofE
  Species: Methanocaldococus jannaschii
  Mutation: Codon optimization, synthetic ribosome binding sites
Terms and licenses: Academic/Nonprofit Terms; Industry Terms: Not Available to Industry
Depositor comments: Sequencing of pDL52 plasmids using primers binding the (repetitive) T7 promotor region is only possible after the separation of the two operons e.g. by restriction digestion with HindIII and NcoI followed by purification of the two fragments from preparative agarose gels.
How to cite: pDL52 (clone76) was a gift from Gerald Lackner (Addgene plasmid # 188579 ; http://n2t.net/addgene:188579 ; RRID:Addgene_188579)
