[The description below was written by a language model from this plasmid's Addgene catalogue record and pLannotate feature annotations shown in this document.]
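Description:
pDL52 (clone76) is a bacterial expression plasmid of roughly 13.3 kb, built on the pET28a backbone, that carries an eight-gene pathway for high-yield production of the deazaflavin cofactor coenzyme F420 in E. coli. It is selected with kanamycin (KanR, aminoglycoside phosphotransferase) and replicates from a ColE1/pBR322-type origin. The backbone also retains the rop gene and bom region, an f1 origin and lacI. The catalogue lists it as high copy. Cloning strains suffice for propagation, but expression requires BL21(DE3) to supply T7 RNA polymerase.

The payload is arranged as two divergent operons, each driven by a T7 promoter variant followed by a lac operator, so both are repressed by LacI and inducible with IPTG. The short "CMV intron" fragments annotated next to the operators sit where the T7 promoters would be expected and are probably spurious matches. One operon runs on the reverse strand and includes the E. coli riboflavin-pathway genes ribD, ribA and yigB, which increase supply of the pyrimidine precursor. The unannotated stretch upstream of ribD most likely holds fbiC from Mycetohabitans rhizoxinica, which the feature table did not detect. The forward operon carries cofC and cofD from Methanocaldococcus jannaschii, an unannotated gap that presumably contains cofI from Thermomicrobium roseum, and then cofE from M. jannaschii, ending at a T7 terminator. CofC and CofD attach the activated phospholactate moiety to the FO core to give F420-0, and CofE adds the glutamate tail.

All genes are codon-optimised and preceded by synthetic ribosome binding sites. This clone was recovered from a fluorescence-based screen of varied promoter and RBS strengths. The depositor notes that the repeated T7 promoter regions complicate sequencing unless the two operons are first separated.
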