Features (pLannotate 1.2.2; 23 found; start..end, strand, type, name):
     54..767     -  CDS            yigB: YIGB_ECOLI - Experimental evidence at protein level: Swiss-Prot protein existence level 1. Catalyzes the dephosphorylation of 5-amino-6-(5-phospho-D- ribitylamino)uracil, and thus could be involved in the riboflavin biosynthesis pathway (PubMed:24123841). Is also able to dephosphorylate flavin mononucleotide (FMN) and other phosphoric acid esters (PubMed:16990279) (PubMed:24123841). YigB is important for the formation of dormant persister cells (PubMed:18519731). From Escherichia coli (strain K12).
    795..1382    -  CDS            ribA: RIBA_ECOLI - Experimental evidence at protein level: Swiss-Prot protein existence level 1. Catalyzes the conversion of GTP to 2,5-diamino-6- ribosylamino-4(3H)-pyrimidinone 5'-phosphate (DARP), formate and pyrophosphate. From Escherichia coli (strain K12).
   1410..2510    -  CDS            ribD: RIBD_ECOLI - Also known as ribG, ybaE. Experimental evidence at protein level: Swiss-Prot protein existence level 1. Converts 2,5-diamino-6-(ribosylamino)-4(3h)-pyrimidinone 5'- phosphate into 5-amino-6-(ribosylamino)-2,4(1h,3h)-pyrimidinedione 5'- phosphate. From Escherichia coli (strain K12).
   5034..5058    -  protein_bind   lac operator: The lac repressor binds to the lac operator to inhibit transcription in E. coli. This inhibition can be relieved by adding lactose or isopropyl-β-D-thiogalactopyranoside (IPTG). lac repressor encoded by lacI
   5058..5080    -  intron         CMV intron (fragment): modified intron A from human cytomegalovirus (CMV)
   5161..5183    +  intron         CMV intron (fragment): modified intron A from human cytomegalovirus (CMV)
   5183..5207    +  protein_bind   lac operator: The lac repressor binds to the lac operator to inhibit transcription in E. coli. This inhibition can be relieved by adding lactose or isopropyl-β-D-thiogalactopyranoside (IPTG). lac repressor encoded by lacI
   5247..5918    +  CDS            cofC: COFC_METJA - Experimental evidence at protein level: Swiss-Prot protein existence level 1. Guanylyltransferase that catalyzes the activation of (2S)-2- phospholactate (2-PL) as (2S)-lactyl-2-diphospho-5'-guanosine, via the condensation of 2-PL with GTP. It is involved in the biosynthesis of coenzyme F420, a hydride carrier cofactor (PubMed:18260642, PubMed:31469543). Is able to utilize other purine nucleotides including ATP, dGTP and ITP as cosubstrates in place of GTP but with a lower activity. Does not display lactate kinase activity (PubMed:18260642). From Methanocaldococcus jannaschii (str
   5946..6878    +  CDS            cofD: COFD_METJA - Experimental evidence at protein level: Swiss-Prot protein existence level 1. Catalyzes the transfer of the 2-phospholactate moiety from (2S)-lactyl-2-diphospho-5'-guanosine to 7,8-didemethyl-8-hydroxy-5- deazariboflavin (FO) with the formation of oxidized coenzyme F420-0 and GMP. From Methanocaldococcus jannaschii (strain ATCC 43067 / DSM 2661 / JAL-1 / JCM 10045 / NBRC 100440) (Methanococcus jannaschii).
   7607..8353    +  CDS            cofE: COFE_METJA - Experimental evidence at protein level: Swiss-Prot protein existence level 1. Catalyzes the GTP-dependent successive addition of two L- glutamates to the L-lactyl phosphodiester of 7,8-didemethyl-8-hydroxy- 5-deazariboflavin (F420-0) to form coenzyme F420-0-glutamyl-glutamate (F420-2), with a gamma-linkage between the two glutamates. Cannot use F420-2 as substrate to add more glutamates. Exhibits maximum activity with GTP, compared with UTP (66%) and dGTP (25%); with ATP, only F420-1 is observed as the product; CTP and TTP support no activity. From Methanocaldococcus jannaschii (s
   8360..8406    +  terminator     T7 terminator: transcription terminator for bacteriophage T7 RNA polymerase
   8443..8871    +  rep_origin     f1 ori (sequence partly withheld): f1 bacteriophage origin of replication; arrow indicates direction of (+) strand synthesis
   8924..8981    +  promoter       AmpR promoter (fragment): bla
   8990..9805    -  CDS            KanR: aminoglycoside phosphotransferase; aph(3')-Ia; confers resistance to kanamycin in bacteria or G418 (Geneticin®) in eukaryotes
   9927..10515   +  rep_origin     ori: high-copy-number ColE1/pMB1/pBR322/pUC origin of replication
  10701..10840   -  misc_feature   bom: basis of mobility region from pBR322
  10942..11133   -  CDS            rop: Rop protein, which maintains plasmids at low copy number; rop
  11150..11530   +  CDS            YPB1_ECOLX: Protein predicted: Swiss-Prot protein existence level 4. From Escherichia coli.
  11602..11893   -  CDS            TcR (fragment): tetracycline efflux protein; tet; confers resistance to tetracycline
  11908..11929   -  protein_bind   CAP binding site: CAP binding activates transcription in the presence of cAMP. E. coli catabolite activator protein
  11942..13024   -  CDS            lacI: lac repressor; lacI; The lac repressor binds to the lac operator to inhibit transcription in E. coli. This inhibition can be relieved by adding lactose or isopropyl-β-D-thiogalactopyranoside (IPTG).
  13025..13102   -  promoter       lacI promoter: lacI
  13110..47      -  CDS            TcR (fragment) (across the origin): tetracycline efflux protein; tet; confers resistance to tetracycline
>Addgene plasmid #188579 | pDL52 (clone76) | addgene full sequence | sequence record 371199 | Addgene NGS Result
CCAGCAACCGCACCTGTGGCGCCGGTGATGCCGGCCACGATGCGTCCCTATTATATCAGCGAGGTCAGAG
ATGCCAACCGGGAAATTTCCAGATGCGGCAGTAAACGGCTATCCCAGGTTTGCATCAGATCGCCATTTTC
CGGTCTGATCCAACAAGCCTGCATTCCGCTGCGAATTGCCCCACCCACGTCAGTGGTGAGATCGTCCCCA
ACATGTAAGATCTCGCCGATCGGCACGTTGAGTTTTTCCGCAGCCAAAAAGTACATATCGCTGAACGGTT
TTGAGCGCCCGTGCGGGCCAGCGCGCAGCACAAACTCAAAATAATCCCCCAAACCAAACAGTTCCGGCTG
TGCATTGCCGTTAGTGATCGCCACCAGCGGCCATTTCTTCGCCAGCTGTTTTAAGGTGTCGTGAGTTTGC
TGCGGGACGTCGATTCGGCTGCGCCATTTGGCAAAGTTGATCATTGCTGCGTGTGCGCCTGCACTGGCTT
CTTCGGCACTCAGCCCGGCGTCGAGCATCGCTTGTTCAATCGAACGAAAACGCCAGCGCGTCACGTCGTG
ATAAATCTCGGGTTCCGCTTCCCGTACCGCCTGGCGCAGGCGTTGCAGATCTTCATTCTGGAAGCTGCGC
AGCGCCGGATGATAATTTTGCACAAAGGTAAGCGCCTCTCGCTCGGTGCGCAAAATCACCGGACGGTTAT
CGTAAAGGGTATCATCCAGGTCAAAGGTGAGCGCCGAGATGCGCCCCAAAGGCCGGTAAAAACGCATCGG
TACGTCCTTATTTAAGCCCTATTATTTGTTCAGCAAATGGCCCATTTTCTCGGCTTTGGTATCGAGATAA
TGTTCGTTATTGGGGTTACGACCTACAATCAATGGTACGCGTTCAACAATATTAATCCCTGCTTCGGTCA
GAATTTCGACTTTTTTCGGGTTATTGGTTAACAAGCGGACTTCATTGACGCCAAGGAGTTTGAACATATC
AGCGCAAAGAGTGAAGTCGCGCTCATCAGCGGCGAAGCCTAACTGGTGGTTAGCCTCTACGGTATCGTAA
CCTTGATCCTGCAGTGCGTAAGCGCGGATTTTATTCAGCAGACCAATGTTACGACCTTCCTGACGGTGAT
ACAGCAAAATACCACGGCCTTCCTCGGCAATTTGCGTCAATGCCGCTTCGAGCTGGAAGCCACAATCGCA
GCGCAAGCTGAACAGGGCGTCACCGGTCAGACATTCGGAATGGACGCGCGCAAGTACCGGGGTATGCCCG
GAAATATCGCCATAGACTAGCGCGACATGATCGTGTCCGGTTGCCAGTTCTTCAAATCCCACCATCAGGA
AATCGCCCCATGGGGTTGGCAGTTTGGCTTCTGCCACACGTTTAAGCTGCATCAACGTACCCCCTGAAAA
CACCTATTATGCACCTACTAAATGCAGGCAAACATCCGGGCCTACATGACGTATCTCTTTGAATTTAAAT
TGGGGGGCGTCGGCTAATTTCTCAAGCCCTGGCAGCGAGCATAATCCACGGGCGTCGCTGCCTAATAGTT
TAGGTGCGATATAGACAATCAGCTCATCGACTAAACCCGCCTGCAGCAATGCGCCAGCGAGCGTTGGCCC
CGCTTCCACCCAGATGCTGTTAATTTGCTGTTTACCCAGTTGCATCATCAGTACAACCAGATCCAGATGA
CCTTTATGCGCTGGAATCAGCAAGGTACGCACCGTTTCCGGCCACTCACGAGAATCTTCCTGCGTACGCG
CGAACCAGGTTTCGCCGGGCTGCTGCACAATGCGATGTACCGGCGTCACGCGATTTTGGCTATCAATCAC
AATACGTATCGGCTGACGGAGATTTTGTTGCGGATAGAGCGCCTGAGTTTGTTCATCCAGTTCAGACCAA
CGCACCGTTAAGGCAGGATCATCCGCCAGCACCGTGGCGCTGCTGGTTAAAATGGCATGACTTTGCGCGC
GCAGTAGTTGTACATCACGCCGCGCCTGGGGCGAAGTGATCCACTGGCTTTCGCCGCTCGCCATCGCCGT
GCGACCATCAAGCGATGCGCCAAGTTTTAACTGAATATAAGGAAAGCCGGTGCGCATCCGCTTGAGAAAG
CCTTTATTCAATTGCTCGGCTTCACTCATCATCAGGCCGTGGCTGACGTCAATGCCAGCCTGTTGCAGAC
GGTAAAGTCCACGCCCAGCGACCTGCGGGTTAGGATCTTGCATCGAGGCAACCACGCGCGCTACGCCAGC
GGCGATGAGTGCGTCACAGCACGGTGGCGTACGACCATGATGGCTACAGGGTTCGAGTGTGACATAGGCG
GTCGCACCTTTGGCTTTTTCACCCGCCATACGCAACGCGTGTACTTCGGCATGTGGTTCACCCGCACGTT
GGTGGTAACCTTCACCGACAATTTCGCCATCTTTGACAATGACGCACCCGACATTCGGGTTGGGATGCGT
GGTAAAACGTCCTCGTTGCGCCAGCTTTAGCGCCCGCGCCATGTAATACTCGTCCTGCATCCCTGAACCT
CCTTTGATGACCTATTACTGTTCGGCTTCGCTCAGCACCTGATGACCATGACCGCGAACCAGGCGACCTG
CTTTGGTAAAACGAACCGGAACCAGTGCCGGAGCTGCATGGCTTGCCTGCTGACGTTCCGGTGAAACATT
ACGATACAGCGGTGTACGCTGCATTGCATTACGACCCAGACGCGCAGCCAGGGCTTCCATTGCTGCCGGT
GGCATTTCTTGGCCATGTGCTGCACCCGCTGCACGGCTAATGCTTTCATTCATCAGGGTGCCACCTAAAT
CATTTGCACCGGCTTGCAGGCACAGTTGTGCACCATGTTCACCCATTTTAACCCAGCTCGTCTGAATATT
ATCAATCAGACCATGAAATGCCAGACGACCAACGGCATGCATCAGAATTGCTTCACGCAGCGTCGGACCC
TGACGTGCACCTTTCTTTTTAAACAGCGGAGCTTCTTCATGAACAAACGGCAGCGGAACAAATTCGGTCA
GACCACCAGTATCACGTTGCAGTTCTGCCAGGCGCAGAATATGACGTGCCCAATGTTTGTAGCTTTCCAC
ATGACCAAACATAATGGTACAGGTGGTACGCAGACCCAGTTCATGTGCGCTACGAACCACGGTCAGCCAT
TCTTGGGTATTCAGTTTATCAGGACAAATCTGGCGACGAACTTCATCATCCAGGATTTCCGCTGCGGTGC
CAGGCAGGGTGCTCAGACCTGCGCTTTTCAGATCACTCAGAAAGGCGCTAATGCTGGTGCCCAGTGTGGT
TGCACCATGCAGAACTTCCAGCGGACTAAATGCATGAATGTGCATATCCGGACATTCGGTTTTTGCTGCT
TCACAAATATCCAGATAGGTACGACCTGTATAATCCGGATGAATACCACCTTGCAGACAAACTTCGGTTG
CTCCGCGATCCCATGCTTCTTTAACACGACGACGAATTTCATTCAGATCCACAATATACGGTTTTTCACG
CAGATCCTCTTGAATCGGACCACGGCTAAATGCACAAAAGTTGCAGTGGTACTGACAAACGTTGGTATAA
TTGATGTTGCGGTTCACAACATAGGTAATGGTATCACCTTTTGTCTGACGACGCAGACGATCTGCGGTAT
GGGTCACATGGGTAAAATCATGACCACGTGCATTAAACAGGTGAACCAGTTCTGCTTCTTCCAGACGCTC
ACCGGCAACACATTTTTCAACAATATCAATGGTCTGGCTACCAACACGATCAACCTGGCTTGCGGTCGGG
GTAACTGCCAGACATGCAATATCACCAATGGTGGTGCTACCTGCTTTCCAAATATCGCTGGTCGCCAGAC
CGCTACAATCGCTATGACGCAGAACATCGGCATGCAGACCCGGATCAATCCAACGATCACGTTCTTCAAT
ATATGCCGGATACACGGTAATACGTTCGGTCAGGGTTTTACCACCACGATCGGTATCTTCACTCAGACGA
TCCAGATGAGGCCACGGTGCTTCAGGATTAACATGATCCGGTGTAACCGGACTAACACCACCCCAATCAT
TAATACCTGCACGAATCAGATCGGTCAGATCGCCATCAAACAGGTTAGGCGGAACCTGAATGCTCATTGC
GCTACCCAGAACCAGACGGGCAACTGCTGTGGTCCAACACAGTTCATCCATGCTCGGTTCCGGTGCATTA
ACCATTTTCGTACCCGGTTTTGCACGAAAGTTCTGGATAATCACTTCTTGAACATGACCATAACGATCAT
GCAGATCACGCAGTGCAAACAGGCTTTCCAGGCGTTCACGACGGGTTTCACCAATACCAATCAGAATACC
GCTGGTAATCGGAATATGTGCTTCGCCTGCCAGACGCAGGGTTTCCAGACGTGCTGCCGGATGTTTATCC
GGACTACCATAATGCGGACCACCACGTTCGCTCAGACGTTCGCTTGCGGTTTCCAGCATCAGACCAAAGC
TCGGTGCATGCGGACGCAGCATCTGATATTCTGCTGCGCTCAGAACACCCATGTTAAAATGCGGCAGCAG
ACCTGTTTCTGCACGAACACGCTGTGCAACTTCGGCAACATAATCTGCGGTGGTTGCATGACCCAGTTGT
TGCAGTGCATCACGTGCTGCTGCATAACGTGCTTCCGGACGATCACCCAGGGTAAACAGTGCTTCACGAC
AACCAACTGCTGCACCGGCACGTGCAATATCCAGTGCCTGATCAACGGTCAGAAATGCCTGACCAATAAC
ACGCGGTGCTTTTGCAAAGGTGCAATAATGACAAACATCACGACACAGATGTGTCAGCGGGATAAAAACT
TTGCGGCTATAGGTAATAACATTACCCCAACCAATATCACGCCATGCGCTTGCCAGACCTGCCAGTTCAC
GCCAATCCTGAACTGCTTCCAGTTCATAGGCCAGTGCTTTATCATCCAGACGAGGCTGGCTACCTTTTGC
GCTACGTTCAACTTCTTGAATCATGTTTGGACCTCCCTAGGTTGACAAAATTATTTCTAGAGGGGAATTG
TTATCCGCTCACAATTCCCCTATAGTTAGTCGTATTAATTTAAGCTTCGCGGGATCGAGATCTCGCAGAC
TAGTTCTGACATGCCAGTCGGCGTAGAGGATCGAGATCTCGATCCCGCGAAATTGATACGACTCACTATA
GGGGAATTGTGAGCGGATAACAATTCCCCTCTAGAAATAATTTTGTTTAAACTTCGCGGTATTATTATGA
ACTGCGGTATCAAAATGAAAGTGATTATTCCGGTTAGCCCGATCAATAGCCTGAAAACCCGTCTGAGCGA
ATTTCTGAGCGGTGAAGAACGTAAAAATCTGCTGCTGAATATGCTGAAGGATATCATTAAAGCACTGGAT
GGTCTGGATATTGTTATTGTTAGCCGTGATGAAGAGATCCTGGATTTTGCCAAAAATGAACTGAAAGCCG
AAACCATCAAAGAGAAATACAAAGGCCTGAACAACGCAATCAAACAGGCGTTTGAAGAAATCGAAGATAA
AGAGGTGATTATCATTCCGGCAGATATTCCGCTGATCAAAAAAAAGCACATCGAGGACATTCTGAAGCTG
AGCAAAAACTATGATCTGATTATTGCACCGAGCCGTGGTGGTGGCACCAATCTGCTGTATCTGAAAAGCA
AAGATCTGATCGAGATCAAATATGAGGGCTTCAGCTTTCTGAAACATCTGGAAGAAGCCAAAAAACGCAA
TCTGCGCTATTATATCTATGATAGCTTCCTGATTAGCGTGGATATCAATACACCGGAAGATCTGGGTGAA
ATCTTTATTCATGGCAACGATACCTACACCAAAAACTACCTGAAAAGCCTGGGTATTGATGTGGAACCGA
AACATTCAAGCGCAGGTCGTTTCGTTGTTAAACGTCGTTAATAGGCACGCTAAGGCGGTGCACCCATGAT
TTTTGTGATTACCGTTCTGAGCGGTGGTACAGGCACCCCGAAACTGCTGCAGGGTCTGAAACGTGTTGTT
AATAATGAAGAACTGGCCGTGATTGTGAATACCGGTGAAGATACCTGGATTGGTGATCTGTATCTGAGTC
CGGATGTTGATACCGTGCTGTATACCCTGGCAGATCTGATTAACGAAGAAACCTGGTATGGTGTGAAAGA
GGATACCTTTTATACCCACGAACAGCTGAAAAATCTGGGCTTTGATGAAGTTCTGCGCATTGGTGATAAA
GATCGTGCACTGAAAATGCACAAAACCTATTATCTGAAACGCGGTCATAAACTGAGCGAAGTTGTTGATA
TGGAAAAAGTTGCCCTGGGCATTAAAGCAAAAGTTATTCCGATGACCGATGATCGTGTGGAAACCAAAAT
TCTGGCAAAAGTTGATGGTAAAGTGGACCTGCTGAAATTCCATGATTTTTGGGTTAAACGCAAAGGTGAT
GTTGAAGTGCTGGATGTGATTTATGAAAACAGCCTGTATGCAAAACCGTGCGAAAAAGCAGTTGAAGCCA
TTAAAAACAGCGATCTGGTTATTATTGGTCCGAGCAATCCGATTACCAGCATCGGTCCGATTCTGAGCCT
GAATGGTATTAAAGAACTGCTGAAAGACAAAAAAGTTGTTGTGGTTAGCCCGATTGTTGGTAATAGCGCA
GTTAGCGGTCCGGCAGGTAAACTGATGAAAGCCAAAGGTTATGATGTTAGCGTGAAAGGCATCTACGAGT
TCTATAAAGATATTGTGGATGTGCTGGTGATCGACAACGTGGATAAAGAAATTGCAAAAGAAATTCCGTG
CGAAGTGCTGATTACCAATACCATCATGAAAACCCTGGATGATAAAGTTCGTCTGGCCAAAAACATCATT
GAATTTTGTGGTAGCCTGTAATAGCAAAGTAAGGAGGTCAAGTCATGTCTCACCACGACGCGGTTCCGCC
GCCGCTGGTTCCGCTGCCGGACCCGGACCGTGTTGCGGGTTCTCGTCCGCTGGACCTGCCGGAAATCATC
CGTGGTCGTCGTTCTGTTCGTCGTCTGCGTACCGACCCGGTTGCGCCGGAACTGGTTACCGCGGTTCTGG
AAGCGGCGGCGTGGGCGCCGTCTCCGCACGGTACCCAGCCGTGGCGTTTCGTTGTTCTGACCCAGCCGGA
ACGTAAACGTCAACTGGCGGACGCGATGGCGACCGCGTGGCGTCACCACCTGGCGATGGACGGTCAGGAC
GAAGAAACCATCGCGCGTCGTCTGGCGGGTTCTCAGCGTCGTCTGTGCGAAGCGCCGGTTCTGATCCTGG
TTTGCCTGGACCCGTCTGACCTGGACCGTTACCCGGACCCGGAACGTCAGGCGGCGGAACGTACTATGGC
GATCCAGTCTCTGGGTGCGGCGATCCAGAACCTGCTGCTGATGGCGTACCGTCTGGGTCTGGACACCGGC
TGGATGTGCGCGCCGCTGTTCTGCCCGGCGGTTGTTCGTGAAATCCTGGACCTGCCGCCGGTTCTGGAAC
CGCAGGCGCTGGTTACCCTGGGTTACGCGGCGGCGGACCCGCAGCGTCGTCCGCGTCGTCCGCTGCACCA
ACTGATCGTTCGTTGGGAATAATAGGATTGTGATATAGGAGGTAAGATGATCAAGGAAAAGCGCAAAGTT
GAAGTGATTGGTCTGGAACTGCCGATTTTTAAAGGCGGCGAACAGATTAATCTGAGTGAACTGATTGCCC
AGTATCCGATTGAAGATGGTGACATTATTGTTATTGCAGAAACCCTGATTAGCAAACTGGAAGGTGGTGT
TATTGATCGTGATAAAATTATTCCGAGCAAAGAAGCCATTGAACTGGCCAAAAAGACTGGTAAAGATCCG
AAAGTTGTTCAGGTTATTCTGGATGAAGCCAAAGAAATTGTGAAAGTTGGCAAAAATTTCATCATCACCG
AAACCAAACATGGCTTTGTTTGCGCCAATAGCGGTGTGGATGAAAGCAATATCTATAAAGGTATTAAGAT
CCTGCCGAAAAATCCGGATGAAAGTGCCGAAAAAATTCGCAAAGAAATTGAAAAACTGACCGGCAAACGC
GTTGGCGTTATTATTAGTGATAGCGTGGGTCGCCCGTTTCGCAAAGGCGCAGTTGGTATTGCCATTGGCG
TTAGCGGCATTCTGGCACTGTGGGATCGCAAAGGTGAAAAAGATCTGTTTGGTCGTGAACTGAAAACCAC
CGAAGTGGCCATTGCCGATGAACTGGCCAGCATGGCCAATGTGGTTATGGGCGAAGCCGATGAAGGCATT
CCGGTTGTTATTATTCGTGGCGCAAATGTGCCGTTTGGCAATGGCAAAGGCCGTGATCTGATTCGTCCGA
AAGAAGAAGATGTGTTTCGCAATTAATAGTAGCATAACCCCTTGGGGCCTCTAAACGGGTCTTGAGGGGT
TTTTTGCTGAAAGGAGGAACTATATCCGGATTGGCGAATGGG
[124 nt withheld, positions 8443-8566]
C
[91 nt withheld, positions 8568-8658]
A
[49 nt withheld, positions 8660-8708]
CCTTTGACGTTGGAGTCCACGTTCTTT
[37 nt withheld, positions 8736-8772]
ACCCTATCTCGGTCTATTCTTTTGATTTATAAGGGATTTTGCCGATTTCGGCCTATTGGTTAAAAAATGA
GCTGATTTAACAAAAATTTAACGCGAATTTTAACAAAATATTAACGCTTACAATTTAGGTGGCACTTTTC
GGGGAAATGTGCGCGGAACCCCTATTTGTTTATTTTTCTAAATACATTCAAATATGTATCCGCTCATGAA
TTAATTCTTAGAAAAACTCATCGAGCATCAAATGAAACTGCAATTTATTCATATCAGGATTATCAATACC
ATATTTTTGAAAAAGCCGTTTCTGTAATGAAGGAGAAAACTCACCGAGGCAGTTCCATAGGATGGCAAGA
TCCTGGTATCGGTCTGCGATTCCGACTCGTCCAACATCAATACAACCTATTAATTTCCCCTCGTCAAAAA
TAAGGTTATCAAGTGAGAAATCACCATGAGTGACGACTGAATCCGGTGAGAATGGCAAAAGTTTATGCAT
TTCTTTCCAGACTTGTTCAACAGGCCAGCCATTACGCTCGTCATCAAAATCACTCGCATCAACCAAACCG
TTATTCATTCGTGATTGCGCCTGAGCGAGACGAAATACGCGATCGCTGTTAAAAGGACAATTACAAACAG
GAATCGAATGCAACCGGCGCAGGAACACTGCCAGCGCATCAACAATATTTTCACCTGAATCAGGATATTC
TTCTAATACCTGGAATGCTGTTTTCCCGGGGATCGCAGTGGTGAGTAACCATGCATCATCAGGAGTACGG
ATAAAATGCTTGATGGTCGGAAGAGGCATAAATTCCGTCAGCCAGTTTAGTCTGACCATCTCATCTGTAA
CATCATTGGCAACGCTACCTTTGCCATGTTTCAGAAACAACTCTGGCGCATCGGGCTTCCCATACAATCG
ATAGATTGTCGCACCTGATTGCCCGACATTATCGCGAGCCCATTTATACCCATATAAATCAGCATCCATG
TTGGAATTTAATCGCGGCCTAGAGCAAGACGTTTCCCGTTGAATATGGCTCATAACACCCCTTGTATTAC
TGTTTATGTAAGCAGACAGTTTTATTGTTCATGACCAAAATCCCTTAACGTGAGTTTTCGTTCCACTGAG
CGTCAGACCCCGTAGAAAAGATCAAAGGATCTTCTTGAGATCCTTTTTTTCTGCGCGTAATCTGCTGCTT
GCAAACAAAAAAACCACCGCTACCAGCGGTGGTTTGTTTGCCGGATCAAGAGCTACCAACTCTTTTTCCG
AAGGTAACTGGCTTCAGCAGAGCGCAGATACCAAATACTGTCCTTCTAGTGTAGCCGTAGTTAGGCCACC
ACTTCAAGAACTCTGTAGCACCGCCTACATACCTCGCTCTGCTAATCCTGTTACCAGTGGCTGCTGCCAG
TGGCGATAAGTCGTGTCTTACCGGGTTGGACTCAAGACGATAGTTACCGGATAAGGCGCAGCGGTCGGGC
TGAACGGGGGGTTCGTGCACACAGCCCAGCTTGGAGCGAACGACCTACACCGAACTGAGATACCTACAGC
GTGAGCTATGAGAAAGCGCCACGCTTCCCGAAGGGAGAAAGGCGGACAGGTATCCGGTAAGCGGCAGGGT
CGGAACAGGAGAGCGCACGAGGGAGCTTCCAGGGGGAAACGCCTGGTATCTTTATAGTCCTGTCGGGTTT
CGCCACCTCTGACTTGAGCGTCGATTTTTGTGATGCTCGTCAGGGGGGCGGAGCCTATGGAAAAACGCCA
GCAACGCGGCCTTTTTACGGTTCCTGGCCTTTTGCTGGCCTTTTGCTCACATGTTCTTTCCTGCGTTATC
CCCTGATTCTGTGGATAACCGTATTACCGCCTTTGAGTGAGCTGATACCGCTCGCCGCAGCCGAACGACC
GAGCGCAGCGAGTCAGTGAGCGAGGAAGCGGAAGAGCGCCTGATGCGGTATTTTCTCCTTACGCATCTGT
GCGGTATTTCACACCGCAATGGTGCACTCTCAGTACAATCTGCTCTGATGCCGCATAGTTAAGCCAGTAT
ACACTCCGCTATCGCTACGTGACTGGGTCATGGCTGCGCCCCGACACCCGCCAACACCCGCTGACGCGCC
CTGACGGGCTTGTCTGCTCCCGGCATCCGCTTACAGACAAGCTGTGACCGTCTCCGGGAGCTGCATGTGT
CAGAGGTTTTCACCGTCATCACCGAAACGCGCGAGGCAGCTGCGGTAAAGCTCATCAGCGTGGTCGTGAA
GCGATTCACAGATGTCTGCCTGTTCATCCGCGTCCAGCTCGTTGAGTTTCTCCAGAAGCGTTAATGTCTG
GCTTCTGATAAAGCGGGCCATGTTAAGGGCGGTTTTTTCCTGTTTGGTCACTGATGCCTCCGTGTAAGGG
GGATTTCTGTTCATGGGGGTAATGATACCGATGAAACGAGAGAGGATGCTCACGATACGGGTTACTGATG
ATGAACATGCCCGGTTACTGGAACGTTGTGAGGGTAAACAACTGGCGGTATGGATGCGGCGGGACCAGAG
AAAAATCACTCAGGGTCAATGCCAGCGCTTCGTTAATACAGATGTAGGTGTTCCACAGGGTAGCCAGCAG
CATCCTGCGATGCAGATCCGGAACATAATGGTGCAGGGCGCTGACTTCCGCGTTTCCAGACTTTACGAAA
CACGGAAACCGAAGACCATTCATGTTGTTGCTCAGGTCGCAGACGTTTTGCAGCAGCAGTCGCTTCACGT
TCGCTCGCGTATCGGTGATTCATTCTGCTAACCAGTAAGGCAACCCCGCCAGCCTAGCCGGGTCCTCAAC
GACAGGAGCACGATCATGCGCACCCGTGGGGCCGCCATGCCGGCGATAATGGCCTGCTTCTCGCCGAAAC
GTTTGGTGGCGGGACCAGTGACGAAGGCTTGAGCGAGGGCGTGCAAGATTCCGAATACCGCAAGCGACAG
GCCGATCATCGTCGCGCTCCAGCGAAAGCGGTCCTCGCCGAAAATGACCCAGAGCGCTGCCGGCACCTGT
CCTACGAGTTGCATGATAAAGAAGACAGTCATAAGTGCGGCGACGATAGTCATGCCCCGCGCCCACCGGA
AGGAGCTGACTGGGTTGAAGGCTCTCAAGGGCATCGGTCGAGATCCCGGTGCCTAATGAGTGAGCTAACT
TACATTAATTGCGTTGCGCTCACTGCCCGCTTTCCAGTCGGGAAACCTGTCGTGCCAGCTGCATTAATGA
ATCGGCCAACGCGCGGGGAGAGGCGGTTTGCGTATTGGGCGCCAGGGTGGTTTTTCTTTTCACCAGTGAG
ACGGGCAACAGCTGATTGCCCTTCACCGCCTGGCCCTGAGAGAGTTGCAGCAAGCGGTCCACGCTGGTTT
GCCCCAGCAGGCGAAAATCCTGTTTGATGGTGGTTAACGGCGGGATATAACATGAGCTGTCTTCGGTATC
GTCGTATCCCACTACCGAGATATCCGCACCAACGCGCAGCCCGGACTCGGTAATGGCGCGCATTGCGCCC
AGCGCCATCTGATCGTTGGCAACCAGCATCGCAGTGGGAACGATGCCCTCATTCAGCATTTGCATGGTTT
GTTGAAAACCGGACATGGCACTCCAGTCGCCTTCCCGTTCCGCTATCGGCTGAATTTGATTGCGAGTGAG
ATATTTATGCCAGCCAGCCAGACGCAGACGCGCCGAGACAGAACTTAATGGGCCCGCTAACAGCGCGATT
TGCTGGTGACCCAATGCGACCAGATGCTCCACGCCCAGTCGCGTACCGTCTTCATGGGAGAAAATAATAC
TGTTGATGGGTGTCTGGTCAGAGACATCAAGAAATAACGCCGGAACATTAGTGCAGGCAGCTTCCACAGC
AATGGCATCCTGGTCATCCAGCGGATAGTTAATGATCAGCCCACTGACGCGTTGCGCGAGAAGATTGTGC
ACCGCCGCTTTACAGGCTTCGACGCCGCTTCGTTCTACCATCGACACCACCACGCTGGCACCCAGTTGAT
CGGCGCGAGATTTAATCGCCGCGACAATTTGCGACGGCGCGTGCAGGGCCAGACTGGAGGTGGCAACGCC
AATCAGCAACGACTGTTTGCCCGCCAGTTGTTGTGCCACGCGGTTGGGAATGTAATTCAGCTCCGCCATC
GCCGCTTCCACTTTTTCCCGCGTTTTCGCAGAAACGTGGCTGGCCTGGTTCACCACGCGGGAAACGGTCT
GATAAGAGACACCGGCATACTCTGCGACATCGTATAACGTTACTGGTTTCACATTCACCACCCTGAATTG
ACTCTCTTCCGGGCGCTATCATGCCATACCGCGAAAGGTTTTGCGCCATTCGATGGTGTCCGGGATCTCG
ACGCTCTCCCTTATGCGACTCCTGCATTAGGAAGCAGCCCAGTAGTAGGTTGAGGCCGTTGAGCACCGCC
GCCGCAAGGAATGGTGCATGCAAGGAGATGGCGCCCAACAGTCCCCCGGCCACGGGGCCTGCCACCATAC
CCACGCCGAAACAAGCGCTCATGAGCCCGAAGTGGCGAGCCCGATCTTCCCCATCGGTGATGTCGGCGAT
ATAGGCG
